Addgene plasmid #15258: pLKO.1-shRalA-2
Depositing lab: William Hahn. Depositing organization: Dana-Farber Cancer Institute. Publication: The tumor suppressor PP2A Abeta regulates the RalA GTPase. Sablina AA, Chen W, Arroyo JD, Corral L, Hector M, Bulmer SE, DeCaprio JA, Hahn WC. Cell. 2007 Jun 1. 129(5):969-82. 10.1016/j.cell.2007.03.047 PubMed 17540176.
Backbone
  Vector backbone: pLKO.1
  Backbone size w/o insert (bp): 7032
  Vector type: Mammalian Expression, Lentiviral, RNAi
  Selectable markers: Puromycin
Growth in bacteria
  Bacterial resistance: Ampicillin, 100 μg/mL
  Growth temperature: 37°C
  Growth strain: Stbl3
  Copy number: High Copy
Gene/Insert
  Gene/Insert name: v-ral simian leukemia viral oncogene homolog A (alt name: RALA)
  Species: H. sapiens (human)
  Insert size (bp): 60
  Entrez Gene: RALA (a.k.a. HINCONS, RAL)
  Cloning method: Restriction Enzyme; 5′ cloning site AgeI (not destroyed); 3′ cloning site EcoRI (not destroyed)
  Sequencing primers: 5′ LKO.1 5'
Terms and licenses: Academic/Nonprofit Terms; Industry Terms: Not Available to Industry
Depositor comments: Target sequence: ACGAGCTAATGTTGACAAGGTA
How to cite: pLKO.1-shRalA-2 was a gift from William Hahn (Addgene plasmid # 15258 ; http://n2t.net/addgene:15258 ; RRID:Addgene_15258)
