[The description below was written by a language model from this plasmid's Addgene catalogue record.]
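Description:
pLKO.1-shRalA-2 is a lentiviral RNAi plasmid built on the pLKO.1 backbone (about 7 kb without insert) and designed to knock down human RALA, the gene encoding the small GTPase RalA. The payload is a short hairpin insert of roughly 60 bp, cloned by restriction digestion between the AgeI and EcoRI sites of the backbone, both of which remain intact. The "-2" in the name suggests it is one of several hairpins directed against the same gene, although the record describes only this one. No feature table accompanies the entry, so the promoter and viral elements are not explicitly recorded. In the standard pLKO.1 design, the hairpin sits downstream of a human U6 RNA polymerase III promoter, flanked by lentiviral LTRs and a packaging signal, so that the cassette can be packaged into viral particles and integrated into target-cell genomes.

The plasmid is propagated in bacteria as a high-copy construct under ampicillin selection, and a recombination-deficient strain is listed as the host, which is typical for LTR-containing vectors that are prone to rearrangement. In mammalian cells, puromycin resistance allows selection of transduced or transfected populations that stably express the shRNA.

The construct is used for stable, sequence-specific suppression of RalA in human cells, either by direct transfection or, more usually, by lentiviral transduction after co-transfection with packaging and envelope plasmids. The associated publication examined how the PP2A Aβ tumour suppressor regulates RalA, so the hairpin served as a loss-of-function tool for testing RalA's contribution in that setting.
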