>Addgene plasmid #15258 | pLKO.1-shRalA-2 | addgene partial sequence | sequence record 21749 | 15258 with LKO.1 5'
TACTCGAGTACCTTGTCAACATTAGCTCGTTTTTAATTCTCGACCTCGAGACAAATGGCAGTATTCATCC
ACAATTTTAAAAGAAAAGGGGGGATTGGGGGGTACAGTGCAGGGGAAAGAATAGTAGACATAATAGCAAC
AGACATACAAACTAAAGAATTACAAAAACAAATTACAAAAATTCAAAATTTTCGGGTTTATTACAGGGAC
AGCAGAGATCCACTTTGGCCGCGGCTCGAGGGGGTTGGGGTTGCGCCTTTTCCAAGGCAGCCCTGGGTTT
GCGCAGGGACGCGGCTGCTCTGGGCGTGGTTCCGGGAAACGCAGCGGCGCCGACCCTGGGTCTCGCACAT
TCTTCACGTCCGTTCGCAGCGTCACCCGGATCTTCGCCGCTACCCTTGTGGGCCCCCCGGCGACGCTTCC
TGCTCCGCCCCTAAGTCGGGAAGGTTCCTTGCGGTTCGCGGCGTGCCGGACGTGACAAACGGAAGCCGCA
CGTCTCACTAGTACCCTCGCAGACGGACAGCGCCAGGGAGCAATGGCAGCGCGCCGACCGCGATGGGCTG
TGGCCA
